Addgene plasmid #174409: pCE35
Purpose: C. auris LEUpOUT NAT marker CAS9 expression construct. Use with pCE27 gRNA expression construct.
Depositing lab: Clarissa Nobile. Depositing organization: University of California, Merced. Publication: A Markerless CRISPR-Mediated System for Genome Editing in Candida auris Reveals a Conserved Role for Cas5 in the Caspofungin Response. Ennis CL, Hernday AD, Nobile CJ. Microbiol Spectr. 2021 Dec 22;9(3):e0182021. doi: 10.1128/Spectrum.01820-21. Epub 2021 Nov 3. PubMed 34730409.
Backbone
  Vector backbone: pUC19
  Backbone size w/o insert (bp): 2242
  Total vector size (bp): 9204
  Vector type: Bacterial Expression, CRISPR
  Selectable markers: Nourseothricin (NAT)
Growth in bacteria
  Bacterial resistance: Ampicillin, 100 μg/mL
  Growth temperature: 37°C
  Growth strain: DH5alpha
  Copy number: High Copy
Gene/Insert
  Gene/Insert name: C. auris LEU2 1 of 2, pENO1, Cas9, NAT 1 of 2
  Species: Candida auris
  Insert size (bp): 6962
  Cloning method: Ligation Independent Cloning
  Sequencing primers: 5′ cacatttccccgaaaagtg; 3′ CTCACTGCCCGCTTTCCAGT
Terms and licenses: Academic/Nonprofit Terms; Industry Terms: Not Available to Industry
How to cite: pCE35 was a gift from Clarissa Nobile (Addgene plasmid # 174409 ; http://n2t.net/addgene:174409 ; RRID:Addgene_174409)
