[The description below was written by a language model from this plasmid's Addgene catalogue record and pLannotate feature annotations shown in this document.]
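Description:
pCE35 is a pUC19-based plasmid of about 9.2 kb that carries the Cas9 half of a two-part "LEUpOUT" CRISPR genome-editing system for the yeast Candida auris. It is propagated in E. coli as a high-copy plasmid through the ColE1/pUC origin and selected with ampicillin via the β-lactamase gene. Remnants of the pUC19 lac promoter region (CAP site, lac promoter and a lacI fragment) flank the insert. No yeast replication origin is annotated. This fits a design in which the insert is delivered for chromosomal integration rather than maintained episomally.

The roughly 7 kb insert begins with a partial LEU2 sequence, recorded as "C. auris LEU2 1 of 2"; the annotation tool matched it by homology to the S. cerevisiae enzyme. Next comes Streptococcus pyogenes Cas9 with a C-terminal 3xFLAG epitope tag and a CYC1 terminator. The catalogue entry names pENO1 as the Cas9 promoter; it was not detected in the feature table but presumably lies in the unannotated region upstream of the Cas9 coding sequence. Downstream, an Ashbya gossypii TEF promoter drives a truncated streptothricin acetyltransferase gene ("NAT 1 of 2"), an incomplete nourseothricin resistance marker.

The "1 of 2" labels and the stated pairing with the guide RNA plasmid pCE27 suggest a split design. The companion construct would supply the remaining portions of NAT and LEU2, so that only recombination between the two pieces yields a functional nourseothricin marker. The record does not spell out these mechanics. The associated publication describes the system as markerless, implying that the Cas9, gRNA and NAT cassette can be removed after editing.
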