Features (pLannotate 1.2.2; 12 found; start..end, strand, type, name):
    184..288     -  promoter       AmpR promoter: bla
    424..1164    +  CDS            LEU2 (fragment): LEU3_YEAST - Experimental evidence at protein level: Swiss-Prot protein existence level 1. Catalyzes the oxidation of 3-carboxy-2-hydroxy-4- methylpentanoate (3-isopropylmalate) to 3-carboxy-4-methyl-2- oxopentanoate. The product decarboxylates to 4-methyl-2 oxopentanoate. From Saccharomyces cerevisiae (strain ATCC 204508 / S288c) (Baker's yeast).
   1962..6065    +  CDS            cas9: CAS9_STRP1 - Also known as csn1 From Streptococcus pyogenes serotype M1.
   6147..6212    +  CDS            3xFLAG: three tandem FLAG® epitope tags, followed by an enterokinase cleavage site
   6277..6524    +  terminator     CYC1 terminator: S. cerevisiae CYC1; transcription terminator for CYC1
   6564..6907    +  promoter       TEF promoter: Ashbya gossypii TEF promoter
   6921..7370    +  CDS            sta (fragment): STA_STRLA - Experimental evidence at protein level: Swiss-Prot protein existence level 1. Involved in resistance to streptothricin, a broad-spectrum antibiotic produced by streptomycetes. Detoxifies streptothricin via acetylation of the beta amino group of the first beta-lysyl moiety of streptothricin. From Streptomyces lavendulae.
   7415..7445    -  promoter       lac promoter: promoter for the E. coli lac operon
   7460..7481    -  protein_bind   CAP binding site: CAP binding activates transcription in the presence of cAMP. E. coli catabolite activator protein
   7494..7586    -  CDS            lacI (fragment): lac repressor; lacI; The lac repressor binds to the lac operator to inhibit transcription in E. coli. This inhibition can be relieved by adding lactose or isopropyl-β-D-thiogalactopyranoside (IPTG).
   7769..8357    -  rep_origin     ori: high-copy-number ColE1/pMB1/pBR322/pUC origin of replication
   8528..183     -  CDS            AmpR (across the origin): β-lactamase; bla; confers resistance to ampicillin, carbenicillin, and related antibiotics
>Addgene plasmid #174409 | pCE35 | addgene full sequence | sequence record 349711 | Addgene NGS Result
TTCGGGGCGAAAACTCTCAAGGATCTTACCGCTGTTGAGATCCAGTTCGATGTAACCCACTCGTGCACCC
AACTGATCTTCAGCATCTTTTACTTTCACCAGCGTTTCTGGGTGAGCAAAAACAGGAAGGCAAAATGCCG
CAAAAAAGGGAATAAGGGCGACACGGAAATGTTGAATACTCATACTCTTCCTTTTTCAATATTATTGAAG
CATTTATCAGGGTTATTGTCTCATGAGCGGATACATATTTGAATGTATTTAGAAAAATAAACAAATAGGG
GTTCCGCGCACATTTCCCCGAAAAGTGCCACCTGACGTCTAAGAAACCATTATTATCATGACATTAACCT
ATAAAAATAGGCGTATCACGAGGCCCTTTGACGGCACGGCCACGCGTTTAAACCGCCTTTTCAAATGGTT
CAGAAAAATATTGTTCTTCTTCCTGGTGACCACGTGGGCACCGAGGTTGTAAACGAGGCCGTCAAGGTTT
TGAAAGCCATTGAGGAAGCAACGTCTCAAGATATCAAATTCAATTTTTCAACCCATCTAATTGGTGGTGC
AGCCATTGACAAGACCGGAGTGCCTTTGCCCGATGAAGCCCTCGAGGCTGCCAAAAAGTCAGACGCTGTC
TTGTTGGGAGCCGTTGGTGGCCCCAAATGGGGTACTGGTGCCGTTAGACCAGAGCAGGGTCTTCTCAAGA
TCAGAAAGGAATTGGGCCTTTATGCGAACTTGAGACCTTGCAACTTTGCATCTGACTCGCTTTTGGACCT
TTCTCCATTGAAGGCCAGTGTTGTCAAAGGAACCAATTTCACCGTGGTGCGTGAATTGGTCGGTGGTATC
TACTTTGGTGAGAGACAAGAACAGGAAGAGTCTGCCGACGGTCAGAGCGCTTGGGACACCGAGAAGTACA
GTGTCTCTGAAGTTGAAAGAATCACCAGAATGGCTGCCTTCATGGCTTTGCAGCACAACCCTCCTTTGCC
CATCTGGTCCTTAGACAAGGCCAACGTGCTTGCCTCATCTAGATTGTGGAGAAAGACGGTCGACAAGGTG
ATGAGCGAGGAGTTCCCTCAATTGACCATCAACCACCAGCTCATTGACTCTGCTGCCATGATTTTGGTGC
AGAGCCCAACTAAATTGAACGGTGTTGTGATCACGTCAAACATGACCAATCACAAGACTTACCTGAAGAC
CTGACTCAACGCAATCGCCAGTCCCGGGTTTCCTGGCTCACGGGCCCCTCCACTACGCTGATATTTTGTC
AATTAACCAGGAGTCTACCCTAGTGCGCATTGTCGAAGGGAGTGGAAAGCCAGGGAAAAAAAACGTATAG
TGCGGTCCCCGTCGACCCGAGACGACAAGGCACCCAGGTGAGTCAGGCTCAAATGCATGAAAAATTATGA
AAAGTGGAAAATCGATGGCCCTCAGGTGAAGGTTATCAAAACCTCATCAGCTCGTCGCTCAATTGCTAAA
AATCAACTGAAACAGCGTCCCAGTGGTGTCACCCCACGGTTGTTTCAGGGCTGCGGTGGATCACATGGCG
ACTCCCTTTGGCCCGTAGGGTGCGATCCGTCAGTGCCCGGGGCCCTCTGCCAGGATTCTACGCGCATTGC
AACTCCGAGGCCGATACCCTTTGACCAGTGGTCAATTCGTCACAATTGGCAACATTTTCATGATTTGGCA
GCTTCACGTTGAACAATTGAACCAGCAGAATCCAGGAAACGAGTTTCCGTTGTGAATGACCCTTTGTGTG
TGCAAATAATCATGGTGGCTCCCTAATGGCATACCCTCAGTCACCTGGAGGAATTGCTCGCTCGAGTCTC
CTGAGGTGTCCTCCTGCCTGTGGAAAAAGCGGCCAGGTGTGGTCCACCGTTGGAACAGCTTGCTGTATAA
ATACCACAGGTGCGCACGCCCCAGGGGCCTTTTTTTTTTTTTCTCCTCCCTATCCAAACTTAATTTTCAT
CATGGATAAAAAGTATAGTATTGGTTTAGATATTGGTACTAACTCTGTGGGTTGGGCAGTTATCACTGAC
GAATATAAAGTTCCATCAAAGAAATTTAAGGTGTTAGGTAACACTGACAGACACTCAATAAAAAAGAATC
TTATCGGTGCTCTTTTGTTCGACTCCGGTGAAACTGCCGAGGCTACACGTTTAAAAAGAACAGCAAGAAG
AAGATATACCCGTAGAAAAAATAGAATATGTTATTTACAAGAAATCTTTTCTAATGAAATGGCTAAAGTT
GATGATTCCTTTTTCCATAGATTGGAAGAGTCATTTTTGGTTGAAGAAGACAAAAAGCATGAGAGACATC
CAATCTTTGGGAATATAGTTGATGAAGTGGCTTACCATGAAAAATATCCTACCATTTATCATTTAAGAAA
GAAATTGGTAGATTCAACTGATAAAGCTGACCTTAGATTAATCTATTTAGCACTTGCCCATATGATTAAA
TTTAGAGGTCATTTTTTGATTGAAGGTGATTTGAACCCAGATAATTCTGACGTGGATAAATTATTTATTC
AATTAGTCCAAACCTACAACCAATTATTTGAGGAAAATCCAATTAATGCTAGTGGTGTCGATGCCAAAGC
TATATTATCAGCCAGATTATCAAAATCTAGACGTTTGGAAAATTTGATTGCCCAATTGCCAGGAGAAAAA
AAGAATGGATTATTTGGAAACTTGATCGCATTATCATTGGGTTTGACACCAAATTTTAAATCTAATTTTG
ATTTAGCTGAAGATGCTAAATTACAATTATCAAAAGACACCTATGACGACGATTTGGACAATTTACTTGC
TCAAATTGGTGATCAATATGCAGATTTGTTCTTAGCTGCTAAAAACTTATCTGATGCTATTTTGTTGTCT
GATATTTTGAGAGTGAACACAGAAATAACCAAAGCTCCATTATCAGCATCTATGATCAAACGTTATGATG
AACACCATCAGGATTTGACTTTATTGAAAGCTTTGGTGAGACAACAATTGCCAGAGAAGTATAAAGAAAT
CTTTTTCGATCAATCTAAAAACGGGTATGCAGGTTATATTGATGGGGGTGCCTCCCAAGAGGAATTTTAC
AAATTTATAAAACCTATTTTAGAAAAGATGGATGGGACTGAGGAACTTTTGGTCAAATTGAACAGAGAAG
ATTTGTTACGTAAACAGAGAACTTTTGATAATGGTAGTATACCTCACCAAATTCATTTGGGTGAGTTGCA
TGCAATTTTAAGAAGACAAGAAGATTTTTATCCATTTTTAAAAGATAATAGAGAAAAAATCGAGAAAATT
TTAACCTTTAGAATTCCATACTATGTTGGGCCTTTGGCTAGAGGTAATTCAAGATTTGCCTGGATGACAC
GTAAATCAGAAGAAACTATTACCCCTTGGAATTTTGAAGAGGTTGTTGATAAAGGAGCATCAGCACAGAG
TTTTATTGAAAGAATGACCAATTTCGATAAAAACTTACCAAATGAAAAAGTTTTACCAAAACATTCCTTG
TTATACGAATATTTTACTGTTTACAATGAACTTACAAAGGTTAAATATGTTACTGAAGGTATGCGTAAGC
CAGCCTTTTTATCTGGAGAACAGAAAAAGGCAATAGTTGATTTATTGTTTAAAACAAATAGAAAAGTTAC
TGTTAAACAATTAAAAGAAGATTACTTTAAGAAAATTGAATGTTTTGATTCAGTTGAAATCAGTGGTGTT
GAAGACAGATTTAATGCTAGTTTAGGAACTTACCATGATTTACTTAAAATTATCAAAGATAAAGATTTCT
TGGATAACGAAGAAAATGAAGACATTTTAGAAGACATTGTTTTAACCTTAACTTTATTCGAAGATAGAGA
GATGATTGAAGAACGTTTGAAGACTTATGCACATTTGTTTGACGATAAAGTGATGAAACAGTTGAAAAGA
AGACGTTATACTGGATGGGGTAGATTGTCTCGTAAATTGATCAATGGAATTAGAGATAAACAAAGTGGTA
AAACTATCTTGGACTTTTTGAAATCTGACGGATTTGCTAATAGAAATTTCATGCAATTGATCCACGACGA
TAGTTTGACATTTAAAGAAGACATCCAAAAGGCCCAAGTGAGTGGGCAAGGTGATTCATTACATGAACAT
ATTGCAAATTTAGCCGGATCTCCTGCTATTAAGAAAGGGATATTACAAACTGTTAAAGTTGTGGATGAAT
TAGTGAAAGTAATGGGAAGACATAAACCTGAAAACATTGTCATTGAGATGGCAAGAGAAAATCAAACTAC
ACAAAAAGGACAGAAAAATAGTAGAGAACGTATGAAAAGAATAGAAGAGGGTATTAAAGAATTGGGTAGT
CAAATATTGAAAGAACACCCAGTGGAAAATACCCAGTTGCAAAATGAAAAATTATATCTTTACTACCTTC
AAAATGGACGTGATATGTATGTTGATCAGGAATTAGATATAAATAGACTTTCAGATTATGATGTAGATCA
TATAGTTCCACAATCTTTCTTGAAAGATGATTCCATAGACAATAAAGTATTAACTAGAAGTGATAAAAAT
AGAGGTAAAAGTGATAATGTCCCAAGTGAGGAAGTCGTCAAAAAGATGAAAAATTACTGGCGTCAACTTT
TGAATGCTAAATTAATTACTCAAAGAAAATTTGATAATTTGACTAAAGCAGAAAGAGGTGGGCTTTCTGA
ATTAGATAAAGCCGGGTTCATTAAAAGACAATTGGTCGAAACTAGACAAATTACTAAACATGTTGCCCAA
ATTTTAGATTCCCGTATGAACACTAAGTATGACGAAAATGATAAGTTAATACGTGAGGTTAAAGTCATTA
CTTTAAAATCAAAACTTGTCTCTGATTTCAGAAAGGATTTCCAATTCTATAAAGTTAGAGAAATTAATAA
TTATCATCATGCTCATGATGCATATTTGAATGCTGTAGTTGGAACTGCTTTAATCAAGAAATACCCTAAA
TTAGAATCTGAATTTGTATATGGTGATTACAAAGTCTATGATGTTAGAAAGATGATTGCTAAATCAGAAC
AAGAAATTGGTAAAGCTACAGCTAAATACTTCTTTTACTCTAACATTATGAATTTCTTTAAAACAGAAAT
TACTTTGGCAAACGGTGAAATTAGAAAAAGACCTCTTATTGAAACAAATGGTGAGACTGGAGAGATAGTT
TGGGACAAAGGGCGTGATTTCGCTACTGTTAGAAAAGTTTTATCAATGCCACAAGTTAACATTGTAAAGA
AAACAGAGGTTCAAACTGGTGGTTTCTCAAAAGAAAGTATTTTGCCTAAAAGAAATAGTGATAAATTGAT
TGCCAGAAAAAAGGATTGGGATCCAAAGAAATATGGTGGTTTCGACTCACCAACCGTAGCCTATTCTGTT
TTGGTTGTGGCAAAGGTTGAAAAGGGTAAAAGTAAAAAGCTTAAATCAGTAAAAGAACTTTTGGGTATTA
CAATAATGGAAAGAAGTTCCTTTGAAAAGAACCCTATTGATTTTTTGGAAGCTAAAGGTTATAAGGAAGT
AAAGAAGGACTTAATAATCAAATTGCCTAAATATTCTTTATTTGAATTAGAAAATGGGAGAAAAAGAATG
TTGGCTTCTGCTGGAGAATTGCAAAAGGGTAATGAATTAGCATTGCCTTCCAAATATGTTAACTTCTTGT
ATTTAGCTTCACACTATGAAAAGTTGAAAGGGTCACCAGAAGATAACGAGCAAAAACAATTATTTGTTGA
ACAACACAAACACTACTTAGATGAGATTATAGAACAAATTAGTGAATTCAGTAAAAGAGTGATATTAGCT
GATGCAAATTTAGATAAAGTTTTGTCAGCCTATAACAAACATAGAGATAAGCCAATTAGAGAACAAGCAG
AAAACATTATTCACTTATTTACCCTTACCAATTTAGGAGCACCTGCTGCTTTCAAGTATTTTGATACAAC
AATTGATCGTAAAAGATATACCTCAACAAAAGAAGTCTTAGACGCCACCTTAATTCATCAATCAATCACT
GGATTGTATGAGACAAGAATTGATTTGTCTCAATTGGGTGGTGATGAAGGGGCTGATCCTAAGAAGAAAA
GAAAAGTTGATCCAAAGAAAAAGCGTAAGGTGGATCCTAAGAAAAAGAGAAAGGTTGACTACAAAGACCA
TGACGGTGATTATAAAGATCATGACATCGACTACAAGGATGACGATGACAAGTGATAATGACTGCAGAGA
TCCATCGACCTGCCGCCAAGCTAATTCCGGGCGAATTTCTGTCGAGTCATGTAATTAGTTATGTCACGCT
TACATTCACGCCCTCCCCCCACATCCGCTCTAACCGAAAAGGAAGGAGTTAGACAACCTGAAGTCTAGGT
CCCTATTTATTTTTTTATAGTTATGTTAGTATTAAGAACGTTATTTATATTTCAAATTTTTCTTTTTTTT
CTGTACAGACGCGTGTACGCATGTAACATTATACTGAAAACCTTGCTTTAGAAGGTTTTGGGACGCTCGA
AGGCTTTAATTTGCGGCCAGCTTGCCTCGTCCCCGCCTGGTCACCCGGCCAGCGACATGGAGGCCCAGAA
TACCCTCCTTGACAGTCTTGACGTGCGCAGCTCAGGGGCATGATGTGACTGTCGCCCGTACATTTAGCCC
ATACATCCCCATGTATAATCATTTGCATCCATACATTTTGATGGCCGCACGGCGCGAAGCAAAAATTACG
GCTCCTCGCTGCAGACCTGCGAGCAGGGAAACGCTCCCCTCACAGACGCGTTGAATTGTCCCCACGCCGC
GCCCCTGTAGAGAAATATAAAAGGTTAGGATTTGCCACTGAGGTTCTTCTTTCATATACTTCCTTTTAAA
ATCTTGCTAGGATACAGTTCTCACATCACATCCGAACATAAACAACCGGATCCTACAATTATGTCTACTA
CTTTGGATGATACTGCTTATAGATACAGAACTTCTGTTCCAGGTGATGCTGAAGCTATTGAAGCTTTGGA
TGGTTCTTTCACTACCGATACTGTTTTTAGAGTTACTGCTACTGGTGATGGTTTCACTTTGAGAGAAGTT
CCAGTTGATCCACCATTGACTAAGGTTTTCCCAGATGATGAATCCGATGATGAATCCGATGCTGGTGAAG
ATGGTGATCCAGATTCTAGAACTTTCGTTGCTTATGGTGATGATGGTGATTTGGCTGGTTTCGTTGTTGT
TTCTTATTCTGGTTGGAACAGAAGATTGACTGTTGAAGATATTGAAGTTGCTCCAGAACATAGAGGTCAT
GGTGTTGGTAGAGCTTTGATGGGTTTGGCTACTGAATTCGCCAGAGAAAGAGGTGCTGGTCATTTGTGGT
TGGAAGTTACCAATGTTAATCGGTGTTTAAACCCCAGCGCCTGGCGGGCGCTCACAATTCCACACAACAT
ACGAGCCGGAAGCATAAAGTGTAAAGCCTGGGGTGCCTAATGAGTGAGCTAACTCACATTAATTGCGTTG
CGCTCACTGCCCGCTTTCCAGTCGGGAAACCTGTCGTGCCAGCTGCATTAATGAATCGGCCAACGCGCGG
GGAGAGGCGGTTTGCGTATTGGGCGCTCTTCCGCTTCCTCGCTCACTGACTCGCTGCGCTCGGTCGTTCG
GCTGCGGCGAGCGGTATCAGCTCACTCAAAGGCGGTAATACGGTTATCCACAGAATCAGGGGATAACGCA
GGAAAGAACATGTGAGCAAAAGGCCAGCAAAAGGCCAGGAACCGTAAAAAGGCCGCGTTGCTGGCGTTTT
TCCATAGGCTCCGCCCCCCTGACGAGCATCACAAAAATCGACGCTCAAGTCAGAGGTGGCGAAACCCGAC
AGGACTATAAAGATACCAGGCGTTTCCCCCTGGAAGCTCCCTCGTGCGCTCTCCTGTTCCGACCCTGCCG
CTTACCGGATACCTGTCCGCCTTTCTCCCTTCGGGAAGCGTGGCGCTTTCTCATAGCTCACGCTGTAGGT
ATCTCAGTTCGGTGTAGGTCGTTCGCTCCAAGCTGGGCTGTGTGCACGAACCCCCCGTTCAGCCCGACCG
CTGCGCCTTATCCGGTAACTATCGTCTTGAGTCCAACCCGGTAAGACACGACTTATCGCCACTGGCAGCA
GCCACTGGTAACAGGATTAGCAGAGCGAGGTATGTAGGCGGTGCTACAGAGTTCTTGAAGTGGTGGCCTA
ACTACGGCTACACTAGAAGAACAGTATTTGGTATCTGCGCTCTGCTGAAGCCAGTTACCTTCGGAAAAAG
AGTTGGTAGCTCTTGATCCGGCAAACAAACCACCGCTGGTAGCGGTGGTTTTTTTGTTTGCAAGCAGCAG
ATTACGCGCAGAAAAAAAGGATCTCAAGAAGATCCTTTGATCTTTTCTACGGGGTCTGACGCTCAGTGGA
ACGAAAACTCACGTTAAGGGATTTTGGTCATGAGATTATCAAAAAGGATCTTCACCTAGATCCTTTTAAA
TTAAAAATGAAGTTTTAAATCAATCTAAAGTATATATGAGTAAACTTGGTCTGACAGTTACCAATGCTTG
ATCAGTGAGGCACCTATCTCAGCGATCTGTCTATTTCGTTCATCCATAGTTGCCTGACTCCCCGTCGTGT
AGATAACTACGATACGGGAGGGCTTACCATCTGGCCCCAGTGCTGCAATGATACCGCGAGACCCACGCTC
ACCGGCTCCAGATTTATCAGCAATAAACCAGCCAGCCGGAAGGGCCGAGCGCAGAAGTGGTCCTGCAACT
TTATCCGCCTCCATCCAGTCTATTAATTGTTGCCGGGAAGCTAGAGTAAGTAGTTCGCCAGTTAATAGTT
TGCGCAACGTTGTTGCCATTGCTACAGGCATCGTGGTGTCACGCTCGTCGTTTGGTATGGCTTCATTCAG
CTCCGGTTCCCAACGATCAAGGCGAGTTACATGATCCCCCATGTTGTGCAAAAAAGCGGTTAGCTCCTTC
GGTCCTCCGATCGTTGTCAGAAGTAAGTTGGCCGCAGTGTTATCACTCATGGTTATGGCAGCACTGCATA
ATTCTCTTACTGTCATGCCATCCGTAAGATGCTTTTCTGTGACTGGTGAGTACTCAACCAAGTCATTCTG
AGAATAGTGTATGCGGCGACCGAGTTGCTCTTGCCCGGCGTCAATACGGGATAATACCGCGCCACATAGC
AGAACTTTAAAAGTGCTCATCATTGGAAAACGTTC
